>Addgene plasmid #187917 | pcDNA3-PB2-B/BRISBANE/60/2008 | addgene full sequence | sequence record 373428 | Addgene NGS Result
GACGGATCGGGAGATCTCCCGATCCCCTATGGTGCACTCTCAGTACAATCTGCTCTGATGCCGCATAGTT
AAGCCAGTATCTGCTCCCTGCTTGTGTGTTGGAGGTCGCTGAGTAGTGCGCGAGCAAAATTTAAGCTACA
ACAAGGCAAGGCTTGACCGACAATTGCATGAAGAATCTGCTTAGGGTTAGGCGTTTTGCGCTGCTTCGCG
ATGTACGGGCCAGATATACGCGTTGACATTGATTATTGACTAGTTATTAATAGTAATCAATTACGGGGTC
ATTAGTTCATAGCCCATATATGGAGTTCCGCGTTACATAACTTACGGTAAATGGCCCGCCTGGCTGACCG
CCCAACGACCCCCGCCCATTGACGTCAATAATGACGTATGTTCCCATAGTAACGCCAATAGGGACTTTCC
ATTGACGTCAATGGGTGGAGTATTTACGGTAAACTGCCCACTTGGCAGTACATCAAGTGTATCATATGCC
AAGTACGCCCCCTATTGACGTCAATGACGGTAAATGGCCCGCCTGGCATTATGCCCAGTACATGACCTTA
TGGGACTTTCCTACTTGGCAGTACATCTACGTATTAGTCATCGCTATTACCATGGTGATGCGGTTTTGGC
AGTACATCAATGGGCGTGGATAGCGGTTTGACTCACGGGGATTTCCAAGTCTCCACCCCATTGACGTCAA
TGGGAGTTTGTTTTGGCACCAAAATCAACGGGACTTTCCAAAATGTCGTAACAACTCCGCCCCATTGACG
CAAATGGGCGGTAGGCGTGTACGGTGGGAGGTCTATATAAGCAGAGCTCTCTGGCTAACTAGAGAACCCA
CTGCTTACTGGCTTATCGAAATTAATACGACTCACTATAGGGAGACCCAAGCTTGGTACCGAGCTCGGAT
CCACTAGTAACGGCCGCCAGTGTGCTGGAATTCACCATGACATTGGCCAAAATTGAATTGTTAAAACAAC
TGCTAAGGGACAATGAAGCCAAAACAGTTTTGAAGCAAACAACGGTAGACCAATATAACATAATAAGAAA
ATTCAATACATCAAGGATTGAAAAGAATCCTTCACTAAGGATGAAGTGGGCCATGTGTTCTAATTTTCCC
TTGGCTCTAACCAAGGGCGATATGGCAAACAGAATCCCCTTGGAATACAAAGGGATACAACTTAAAACAA
ATGCTGAAGACATAGGAACCAAAGGCCAAATGTGCTCAATAGCAGCAGTTACTTGGTGGAATACATATGG
ACCAATAGGAGATACTGAAGGTTTCGAAAGGGTCTACGAAAGCTTTTTTCTCAGAAAAATGAGACTTGAC
AACGCCACTTGGGGCCGAATAACTTTTGGCCCAGTTGAAAGAGTGAGAAAAAGGGTACTGCTAAACCCTC
TCACCAAGGAAATGCCTCCGGATGAGGCGAGCAATGTGATAATGGAAATATTGTTCCCTAAAGAAGCAGG
AATACCAAGAGAATCCACTTGGATACATAGGGAACTGATAAAAGAAAAAAGAGAAAAATTGAAAGGAACA
ATGATAACTCCAATCGTACTGGCATACATGCTTGAAAGAGAACTGGTTGCTCGAAGAAGATTCTTGCCAG
TGGCAGGAGCAACATCAGCTGAGTTCATAGAAATGCTACACTGCTTACAAGGTGAAAATTGGAGACAAAT
ATATCACCCAGGAGGGAATAAATTAACTGAGTCCAGGTCTCAATCAATGATAGTAGCTTGTAGAAAAATA
ATCAGAAGATCAATAGTCGCTTCAAACCCACTGGAGCTAGCTGTAGAAATTGCAAACAAGACTGTGATAG
ATACTGAACCTTTAAAGTCATGTCTGGCAGCCATAGACGGAGGTGATGTAGCTTGTGACATAATAAGAGC
TGCATTAGGACTAAAGATCAGACAAAGACAAAGATTTGGACGGCTTGAGCTAAAAAGAATATCAGGAAGA
GGATTCAAAAATGATGAAGAAATATTAATAGGGAACGGAACAATACAGAAGATTGGAATATGGGACGGGG
AAGAGGAGTTCCATGTAAGATGTGGTGAATGCAGGGGAATATTAAAAAAGAGTAAAATGAAACTGGAAAA
ACTACTGATAAATTCAGCCAAAAAGGAGGATATGAGAGATTTAATAATCTTATGCATGGTATTTTCTCAA
GACACTAGGATGTTCCAAGGAGTGAGAGGAGAAATAAATTTTCTTAATCGAGCAGGCCAACTTTTATCTC
CAATGTACCAACTCCAACGATATTTTTTGAATAGAAGCAACGACCTTTTTGATCAATGGGGGTATGAGGA
ATCACCCAAAGCAAGTGAACTACATGGGATAAATGAATCAATGAATGCATCTGACTATACATTGAAAGGG
ATTGTAGTGACAAGAAATGTAATTGACGACTTTAGCTCTATTGAAACAGAAAAAGTATCCATAACAAAAA
ATCTTAGTTTAATAAAAAGGACTGGGGAAGTCATAATGGGAGCTAATGACGTGAGTGAATTAGAATCACA
AGCACAGCTGATGATAACATATGATACACCTAAAATGTGGGAAATGGGAACAACCAAAGAACTGGTGCAA
AACACTTATCAATGGGTGCTAAAAAACTTGGTGACACTGAAGGCTCAGTTTCTTCTAGGAAAAGAGGACA
TGTTCCAATGGGATGCATTTGAAGCATTTGAGAGCATAATTCCTCAGAAGATGGCTGGTCAGTACAGTGG
ATTTGCAAGAGCAGTGCTCAAACAAATGAGAGACCAGGAGGTTATGAAAACTGACCAGTTCATAAAGTTG
TTGCCTTTTTGTTTCTCACCACCAAAATTAAGGAGCAATGGGGAGCCTTATCAATTCTTAAAACTTGTGT
TGAAAGGAGGAGGGGAAAATTTCATCGAAGTAAGGAAAGGGTCCCCTCTATTTTCCTATAATCCACAAAC
AGAAGTCCTAACTATATGCGGCAGAATGATGTCATTAAAAGGGAAAATTGAAGATGAAGAAAGGAATAGA
TCAATGGGTAATGCAGTATTAGCAGGCTTTCTCGTTAGTGGCAAGTATGACCCAGATCTTGGAGATTTCA
AAACTATTGAAGAACTTGAAAAGCTGAAACCGGGGGAAAAGGCAAACATCTTACTTTATCAAGGAAAACC
AGTTAAAGTAGTTAAAAGGAAAAGGTATAGTGCTTTGTCCAATGACATTTCACAAGGAATTAAGAGACAA
AGAATGACAGTTGAGTCTATGGGGTGGGCCTTGAGCTAAGCGGCCGCCGACTACAAAGACCATGACGGTG
ATTATAAAGATCATGACATCGACTACAAGGATGACGATGACAAGTAGGCCGCTCGAGCATGCATCTAGAG
GGCCCTATTCTATAGTGTCACCTAAATGCTAGAGCTCGCTGATCAGCCTCGACTGTGCCTTCTAGTTGCC
AGCCATCTGTTGTTTGCCCCTCCCCCGTGCCTTCCTTGACCCTGGAAGGTGCCACTCCCACTGTCCTTTC
CTAATAAAATGAGGAAATTGCATCGCATTGTCTGAGTAGGTGTCATTCTATTCTGGGGGGTGGGGTGGGG
CAGGACAGCAAGGGGGAGGATTGGGAAGACAATAGCAGGCATGCTGGGGATGCGGTGGGCTCTATGGCTT
CTGAGGCGGAAAGAACCAGCTGGGGCTCTAGGGGGTATCCCC
[124 nt withheld, positions 3683-3806]
C
[91 nt withheld, positions 3808-3898]
A
[49 nt withheld, positions 3900-3948]
CCTTTGACGTTGGAGTCCACGTTCTTT
[37 nt withheld, positions 3976-4012]
ACCCTATCTCGGTCTATTCTTTTGATTTATAAGGGATTTTGCCGATTTCGGCCTATTGGTTAAAAAATGA
GCTGATTTAACAAAAATTTAACGCGAATTAATTCTGTGGAATGTGTGTCAGTTAGGGTGTGGAAAGTCCC
CAGGCTCCCCAGCAGGCAGAAGTATGCAAAGCATGCATCTCAATTAGTCAGCAACCATAGTCCCGCCCCT
AACTCCGCCCATCCCGCCCCTAACTCCGCCCAGTTCCGCCCATTCTCCGCCCCATGGCTGACTAATTTTT
TTTATTTATGCAGAGGCCGAGGCCGCCTCTGCCTCTGAGCTATTCCAGAAGTAGTGAGGAGGCTTTTTTG
GAGGCCTAGGCTTTTGCAAAAAGCTCCCGGGAGCTTGTATATCCATTTTCGGATCTGATCAAGAGACAGG
ATGAGGATCGTTTCGCATGATTGAACAAGATGGATTGCACGCAGGTTCTCCGGCCGCTTGGGTGGAGAGG
CTATTCGGCTATGACTGGGCACAACAGACAATCGGCTGCTCTGATGCCGCCGTGTTCCGGCTGTCAGCGC
AGGGGCGCCCGGTTCTTTTTGTCAAGACCGACCTGTCCGGTGCCCTGAATGAACTGCAGGACGAGGCAGC
GCGGCTATCGTGGCTGGCCACGACGGGCGTTCCTTGCGCAGCTGTGCTCGACGTTGTCACTGAAGCGGGA
AGGGACTGGCTGCTATTGGGCGAAGTGCCGGGGCAGGATCTCCTGTCATCTCACCTTGCTCCTGCCGAGA
AAGTATCCATCATGGCTGATGCAATGCGGCGGCTGCATACGCTTGATCCGGCTACCTGCCCATTCGACCA
CCAAGCGAAACATCGCATCGAGCGAGCACGTACTCGGATGGAAGCCGGTCTTGTCGATCAGGATGATCTG
GACGAAGAGCATCAGGGGCTCGCGCCAGCCGAACTGTTCGCCAGGCTCAAGGCGCGCATGCCCGACGGCG
AGGATCTCGTCGTGACCCATGGCGATGCCTGCTTGCCGAATATCATGGTGGAAAATGGCCGCTTTTCTGG
ATTCATCGACTGTGGCCGGCTGGGTGTGGCGGACCGCTATCAGGACATAGCGTTGGCTACCCGTGATATT
GCTGAAGAGCTTGGCGGCGAATGGGCTGACCGCTTCCTCGTGCTTTACGGTATCGCCGCTCCCGATTCGC
AGCGCATCGCCTTCTATCGCCTTCTTGACGAGTTCTTCTGAGCGGGACTCTGGGGTTCGAAATGACCGAC
CAAGCGACGCCCAACCTGCCATCACGAGATTTCGATTCCACCGCCGCCTTCTATGAAAGGTTGGGCTTCG
GAATCGTTTTCCGGGACGCCGGCTGGATGATCCTCCAGCGCGGGGATCTCATGCTGGAGTTCTTCGCCCA
CCCCAACTTGTTTATTGCAGCTTATAATGGTTACAAATAAAGCAATAGCATCACAAATTTCACAAATAAA
GCATTTTTTTCACTGCATTCTAGTTGTGGTTTGTCCAAACTCATCAATGTATCTTATCATGTCTGTATAC
CGTCGACCTCTAGCTAGAGCTTGGCGTAATCATGGTCATAGCTGTTTCCTGTGTGAAATTGTTATCCGCT
CACAATTCCACACAACATACGAGCCGGAAGCATAAAGTGTAAAGCCTGGGGTGCCTAATGAGTGAGCTAA
CTCACATTAATTGCGTTGCGCTCACTGCCCGCTTTCCAGTCGGGAAACCTGTCGTGCCAGCTGCATTAAT
GAATCGGCCAACGCGCGGGGAGAGGCGGTTTGCGTATTGGGCGCTCTTCCGCTTCCTCGCTCACTGACTC
GCTGCGCTCGGTCGTTCGGCTGCGGCGAGCGGTATCAGCTCACTCAAAGGCGGTAATACGGTTATCCACA
GAATCAGGGGATAACGCAGGAAAGAACATGTGAGCAAAAGGCCAGCAAAAGGCCAGGAACCGTAAAAAGG
CCGCGTTGCTGGCGTTTTTCCATAGGCTCCGCCCCCCTGACGAGCATCACAAAAATCGACGCTCAAGTCA
GAGGTGGCGAAACCCGACAGGACTATAAAGATACCAGGCGTTTCCCCCTGGAAGCTCCCTCGTGCGCTCT
CCTGTTCCGACCCTGCCGCTTACCGGATACCTGTCCGCCTTTCTCCCTTCGGGAAGCGTGGCGCTTTCTC
ATAGCTCACGCTGTAGGTATCTCAGTTCGGTGTAGGTCGTTCGCTCCAAGCTGGGCTGTGTGCACGAACC
CCCCGTTCAGCCCGACCGCTGCGCCTTATCCGGTAACTATCGTCTTGAGTCCAACCCGGTAAGACACGAC
TTATCGCCACTGGCAGCAGCCACTGGTAACAGGATTAGCAGAGCGAGGTATGTAGGCGGTGCTACAGAGT
TCTTGAAGTGGTGGCCTAACTACGGCTACACTAGAAGAACAGTATTTGGTATCTGCGCTCTGCTGAAGCC
AGTTACCTTCGGAAAAAGAGTTGGTAGCTCTTGATCCGGCAAACAAACCACCGCTGGTAGCGGTGGTTTT
TTTGTTTGCAAGCAGCAGATTACGCGCAGAAAAAAAGGATCTCAAGAAGATCCTTTGATCTTTTCTACGG
GGTCTGACGCTCAGTGGAACGAAAACTCACGTTAAGGGATTTTGGTCATGAGATTATCAAAAAGGATCTT
CACCTAGATCCTTTTAAATTAAAAATGAAGTTTTAAATCAATCTAAAGTATATATGAGTAAACTTGGTCT
GACAGTTACCAATGCTTAATCAGTGAGGCACCTATCTCAGCGATCTGTCTATTTCGTTCATCCATAGTTG
CCTGACTCCCCGTCGTGTAGATAACTACGATACGGGAGGGCTTACCATCTGGCCCCAGTGCTGCAATGAT
ACCGCGAGACCCACGCTCACCGGCTCCAGATTTATCAGCAATAAACCAGCCAGCCGGAAGGGCCGAGCGC
AGAAGTGGTCCTGCAACTTTATCCGCCTCCATCCAGTCTATTAATTGTTGCCGGGAAGCTAGAGTAAGTA
GTTCGCCAGTTAATAGTTTGCGCAACGTTGTTGCCATTGCTACAGGCATCGTGGTGTCACGCTCGTCGTT
TGGTATGGCTTCATTCAGCTCCGGTTCCCAACGATCAAGGCGAGTTACATGATCCCCCATGTTGTGCAAA
AAAGCGGTTAGCTCCTTCGGTCCTCCGATCGTTGTCAGAAGTAAGTTGGCCGCAGTGTTATCACTCATGG
TTATGGCAGCACTGCATAATTCTCTTACTGTCATGCCATCCGTAAGATGCTTTTCTGTGACTGGTGAGTA
CTCAACCAAGTCATTCTGAGAATAGTGTATGCGGCGACCGAGTTGCTCTTGCCCGGCGTCAATACGGGAT
AATACCGCGCCACATAGCAGAACTTTAAAAGTGCTCATCATTGGAAAACGTTCTTCGGGGCGAAAACTCT
CAAGGATCTTACCGCTGTTGAGATCCAGTTCGATGTAACCCACTCGTGCACCCAACTGATCTTCAGCATC
TTTTACTTTCACCAGCGTTTCTGGGTGAGCAAAAACAGGAAGGCAAAATGCCGCAAAAAAGGGAATAAGG
GCGACACGGAAATGTTGAATACTCATACTCTTCCTTTTTCAATATTATTGAAGCATTTATCAGGGTTATT
GTCTCATGAGCGGATACATATTTGAATGTATTTAGAAAAATAAACAAATAGGGGTTCCGCGCACATTTCC
CCGAAAAGTGCCACCTGACGTC
Features (pLannotate 1.2.2; 22 found; start..end, strand, type, name):
     28..80      -  misc_feature   bom (fragment): basis of mobility region from pBR322
    235..614     +  enhancer       CMV enhancer: human cytomegalovirus immediate early enhancer
    615..818     +  promoter       CMV promoter: human cytomegalovirus (CMV) immediate early promoter
    814..847     +  LTR            5' LTR (truncated) (fragment): truncated 5' long terminal repeat (LTR) from HIV-1
    863..881     +  promoter       T7 promoter: promoter for bacteriophage T7 RNA polymerase
    947..3256    +  CDS            PB2: PB2_INBP9 - Experimental evidence at protein level: Swiss-Prot protein existence level 1. Plays an essential role in transcription initiation and cap- stealing mechanism, in which cellular capped pre-mRNAs are used to generate primers for viral transcription. Recognizes and binds a wide range of cap structures of target pre-RNAs which are subsequently cleaved after 10-13 nucleotides by the viral protein PA. Plays a role in the initiation of the viral genome replication and modulates the activity of the ribonucleoprotein (RNP) complex. From Influenza B virus (strain B/Panama/45/1990).
   3269..3334    +  CDS            3xFLAG: three tandem FLAG® epitope tags, followed by an enterokinase cleavage site
   3369..3387    -  promoter       SP6 promoter: promoter for bacteriophage SP6 RNA polymerase
   3413..3637    +  polyA_signal   bGH poly(A) signal: bovine growth hormone polyadenylation signal
   3641..3662    +  promoter       SV40 promoter (fragment): SV40 enhancer and early promoter
   3683..4111    +  rep_origin     f1 ori (sequence partly withheld): f1 bacteriophage origin of replication; arrow indicates direction of (+) strand synthesis
   4164..4374    +  promoter       SV40 promoter: SV40 early promoter
   4449..5240    +  CDS            neo: KKA2_KLEPN - Also known as kan, nptII. Experimental evidence at protein level: Swiss-Prot protein existence level 1. Resistance to kanamycin, neomycin, paromomycin, ribostamycin, butirosin and gentamicin B. From Klebsiella pneumoniae.
   5264..5422    +  CDS            ble (fragment): BLE_KLEPN - Experimental evidence at protein level: Swiss-Prot protein existence level 1. Binding protein with a strong affinity to the bleomycin family of antibiotics. Binds to CL990; an antimitotic-antibiotic compound. From Klebsiella pneumoniae.
   5417..5538    +  polyA_signal   SV40 poly(A) signal: SV40 polyadenylation signal
   5611..5627    -  protein_bind   lac operator: The lac repressor binds to the lac operator to inhibit transcription in E. coli. This inhibition can be relieved by adding lactose or isopropyl-β-D-thiogalactopyranoside (IPTG). lac repressor encoded by lacI
   5635..5665    -  promoter       lac promoter: promoter for the E. coli lac operon
   5680..5701    -  protein_bind   CAP binding site: CAP binding activates transcription in the presence of cAMP. E. coli catabolite activator protein
   5714..5806    -  CDS            lacI (fragment): lac repressor; lacI; The lac repressor binds to the lac operator to inhibit transcription in E. coli. This inhibition can be relieved by adding lactose or isopropyl-β-D-thiogalactopyranoside (IPTG).
   5989..6577    -  rep_origin     ori: high-copy-number ColE1/pMB1/pBR322/pUC origin of replication
   6748..7608    -  CDS            AmpR: β-lactamase; bla; confers resistance to ampicillin, carbenicillin, and related antibiotics
   7609..7713    -  promoter       AmpR promoter: bla
