[The description below was written by a language model from this plasmid's Addgene catalogue record and pLannotate feature annotations shown in this document.]
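Description:
pcDNA3-PB2-B/BRISBANE/60/2008 is a mammalian expression plasmid built on the pcDNA3 backbone that carries the polymerase basic protein 2 (PB2) open reading frame of influenza B virus strain B/Brisbane/60/2008, cloned between EcoRI and NotI sites that remain intact. It is maintained in E. coli as a high-copy plasmid through a ColE1/pUC-type origin with ampicillin selection from the β-lactamase gene. An f1 origin is also present. For selection in mammalian cells, an SV40 early promoter drives the neomycin phosphotransferase gene, terminated by an SV40 polyadenylation signal, allowing G418 selection.

The roughly 2.3 kb PB2 coding sequence sits downstream of the human cytomegalovirus immediate-early enhancer and promoter and upstream of the bovine growth hormone polyadenylation signal, giving strong constitutive RNA polymerase II expression after transfection. T7 and SP6 phage promoters flank the cloning region, as is usual for pcDNA3. PB2 is the cap-binding subunit of the viral RNA-dependent RNA polymerase. It takes part in cap-snatching to prime viral transcription and contributes to genome replication within the ribonucleoprotein complex.

The catalogue entry lists the insert as untagged, but the annotation of the sequenced plasmid detects a 3xFLAG coding segment a few bases after the PB2 reading frame. Whether it is fused in frame or separated by a stop codon cannot be determined from the record. The sequenced record is also slightly shorter (7,744 nt) than the stated total size. The associated work concerns an influenza B reporter assay, so the plasmid is presumably used to supply PB2 for reconstituting viral polymerase activity in transfected cells.
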