Addgene plasmid #187917: pcDNA3-PB2-B/BRISBANE/60/2008
Purpose: Expresses PB2 subunit of Influenza B/Brisbane/60/2008 virus polymerase in mammalian cells
Depositing lab: Arindam Mondal. Publication: A Comprehensive Roadmap Towards the Generation of an Influenza B Reporter Assay Using a Single DNA Polymerase-Based Cloning of the Reporter RNA Construct. Kedia N, Banerjee S, Mondal A. Front Microbiol. 2022 May 25;13:868367. doi: 10.3389/fmicb.2022.868367. eCollection 2022. PubMed 35694292.
Backbone
  Vector backbone: pcDNA3
  Backbone size w/o insert (bp): 5504
  Total vector size (bp): 7817
  Selectable markers: Neomycin (select with G418)
Growth in bacteria
  Bacterial resistance: Ampicillin, 100 μg/mL
  Growth temperature: 37°C
  Growth strain: DH5alpha
  Growth instructions: Streak an ampicillin agar plate from the frozen glycerol stock. Grow bacterial culture from a single colony grown on the plate.
  Copy number: High Copy
Gene/Insert
  Gene/Insert name: polymerase basic protein 2 (alt name: PB2)
  Species: B/Brisbane/60/2008
  Insert size (bp): 2313
  Promoter: CMV Promoter
  Tag / fusion protein: UNTAGGED
  Cloning method: Restriction Enzyme; 5′ cloning site EcoR1 (not destroyed); 3′ cloning site Not1 (not destroyed)
  Sequencing primers: 5′ CMV Forward; 3′ BGH Reverse
Terms and licenses: Academic/Nonprofit Terms; Industry Terms: Not Available to Industry
How to cite: pcDNA3-PB2-B/BRISBANE/60/2008 was a gift from Arindam Mondal (Addgene plasmid # 187917 ; http://n2t.net/addgene:187917 ; RRID:Addgene_187917)
